>Addgene plasmid #129514 | pLPC-Flag-SOCS1 | addgene full sequence | sequence record 255152 | Addgene NGS Result
CTGAATATGGGCCAAACAGGATATCTGTGGTAAGCAGTTCCTGCCCCGGCTCAGGGCCAAGAACAGATGG
AACAGCTGAATATGGGCCAAACAGGATATCTGTGGTAAGCAGTTCCTGCCCCGGCTCAGGGCCAAGAACA
GATGGTCCCCAGATGCGGTCCAGCCCTCAGCAGTTTCTAGAGAACCATCAGATGTTTCCAGGGTGCCCCA
AGGACCTGAAATGACCCTGTGCCTTATTTGAACTAACCAATCAGTTCGCTTCTCGCTTCTGTTCGCGCGC
TTCTGCTCCCCGAGCTCAATAAAAGAGCCCACAACCCCTCACTCGGGGCGCCAGTCCTCCGATTGACTGA
GTCGCCCGGGTACCCGTGTATCCAATAAACCCTCTTGCAGTTGCATCCGACTTGTGGTCTCGCTGTTCCT
TGGGAGGGTCTCCTCTGAGTGATTGACTACCCGTCAGCGGGGGTCTTTCATTTGGGGGCTCGTCCGGGAT
CGGGAGACCCCTGCCCAGGGACCACCGACCCACCACCGGGAGGCAAGCTGGCCAGCAACTTATCTGTGTC
TGTCCGATTGTCTAGTGTCTATGACTGATTTTATGCGCCTGCGTCGGTACTAGTTAGCTAACTAGCTCTG
TATCTGGCGGACCCGTGGTGGAACTGACGAGTTCTGAACACCCGGCCGCAACCCTGGGAGACGTCCCAGG
GACTTTGGGGGCCGTTTTTGTGGCCCGACCTGAGGAAGGGAGTCGATGTGGAATCCGACCCCGTCAGGAT
ATGTGGTTCTGGTAGGAGACGAGAACCTAAAACAGTTCCCGCCTCCGTCTGAATTTTTGCTTTCGGTTTG
GAACCGAAGCCGCGCGTCTTGTCTGCTGCAGCGCTGCAGCATCGTTCTGTGTTGTCTCTGTCTGACTGTG
TTTCTGTATTTGTCTGAAAATTAGGGCCAGACTGTTACCACTCCCTTAAGTTTGACCTTAGGTCACTGGA
AAGATGTCGAGCGGATCGCTCACAACCAGTCGGTAGATGTCAAGAAGAGACGTTGGGTTACCTTCTGCTC
TGCAGAATGGCCAACCTTTAACGTCGGATGGCCGCGAGACGGCACCTTTAACCGAGACCTCATCACCCAG
GTTAAGATCAAGGTCTTTTCACCTGGCCCGCATGGACACCCAGACCAGGTCCCCTACATCGTGACCTGGG
AAGCCTTGGCTTTTGACCCCCCTCCCTGGGTCAAGCCCTTTGTACACCCTAAGCCTCCGCCTCCTCTTCC
TCCATCCGCCCCGTCTCTCCCCCTTGAACCTCCTCGTTCGACCCCGCCTCGATCCTCCCTTTATCCAGCC
CTCACTCCTTCTCTAGGCGCCGGCCGGATCAGCTTACCATGACCGAGTACAAGCCCACGGTGCGCCTCGC
CACCCGCGACGACGTCCCCAGGGCCGTACGCACCCTCGCCGCCGCGTTCGCCGACTACCCCGCCACGCGC
CACACCGTCGATCCGGACCGCCACATCGAGCGGGTCACCGAGCTGCAAGAACTCTTCCTCACGCGCGTCG
GGCTCGACATCGGCAAGGTGTGGGTCGCGGACGACGGCGCCGCGGTGGCGGTCTGGACCACGCCGGAGAG
CGTCGAAGCGGGGGCGGTGTTCGCCGAGATCGGCCCGCGCATGGCCGAGTTGAGCGGTTCCCGGCTGGCC
GCGCAGCAACAGATGGAAGGCCTCCTGGCGCCGCACCGGCCCAAGGAGCCCGCGTGGTTCCTGGCCACCG
TCGGCGTCTCGCCCGACCACCAGGGCAAGGGTCTGGGCAGCGCCGTCGTGCTCCCCGGAGTGGAGGCGGC
CGAGCGCGCCGGGGTGCCCGCCTTCCTGGAGACCTCCGCGCCCCGCAACCTCCCCTTCTACGAGCGGCTC
GGCTTCACCGTCACCGCCGACGTCGAGGTGCCCGAAGGACCGCGCACCTGGTGCATGACCCGCAAGCCCG
GTGCCTGACGCCCGCCCCACGACCCGCAGCGCCCGACCGAAAGGAGCGCACGACCCCATGCATCGGATCT
CCCGATCCCCTATGGTGCACTCTCAGTACAATCTGCTCTGATGCCGCATAGTTAAGCCAGTATCTGCTCC
CTGCTTGTGTGTTGGAGGTCGCTGAGTAGTGCGCGAGCAAAATTTAAGCTACAACAAGGCAAGGCTTGAC
CGACAATTGCATGAAGAATCTGCTTAGGGTTAGGCGTTTTGCGCTGCTTCGCGATGTACGGGCCAGATAT
ACGCGTTGACATTGATTATTGACTAGTTATTAATAGTAATCAATTACGGGGTCATTAGTTCATAGCCCAT
ATATGGAGTTCCGCGTTACATAACTTACGGTAAATGGCCCGCCTGGCTGACCGCCCAACGACCCCCGCCC
ATTGACGTCAATAATGACGTATGTTCCCATAGTAACGCCAATAGGGACTTTCCATTGACGTCAATGGGTG
GAGTATTTACGGTAAACTGCCCACTTGGCAGTACATCAAGTGTATCATATGCCAAGTACGCCCCCTATTG
ACGTCAATGACGGTAAATGGCCCGCCTGGCATTATGCCCAGTACATGACCTTATGGGACTTTCCTACTTG
GCAGTACATCTACGTATTAGTCATCGCTATTACCATGGTGATGCGGTTTTGGCAGTACATCAATGGGCGT
GGATAGCGGTTTGACTCACGGGGATTTCCAAGTCTCCACCCCATTGACGTCAATGGGAGTTTGTTTTGGC
ACCAAAATCAACGGGACTTTCCAAAATGTCGTAACAACTCCGCCCCATTGACGCAAATGGGCGGTAGGCG
TGTACGGTGGGAGGTCTATATAAGCAGAGCTCTCTGGCTAACTAGAGAACCCACTGCTTACTGGCTTATC
GAAATTAATACGACTCACTATAGGGAGACCCAAGCTTGGTACCGAGCTCGGATCCGCCACCATGGACTAC
AAAGACGATGACGATAAAGTAGCACACAACCAGGTGGCAGCCGACAATGCAGTCTCCACAGCAGCAGAGC
CCCGACGGCGGCCAGAACCTTCCTCCTCTTCCTCCTCCTCGCCCGCGGCCCCCGCGCGCCCGCGGCCGTG
CCCCGCGGTCCCGGCCCCGGCCCCCGGCGACACGCACTTCCGCACATTCCGTTCGCACGCCGATTACCGG
CGCATCACGCGCGCCAGCGCGCTCCTGGACGCCTGCGGATTCTACTGGGGGCCCCTGAGCGTGCACGGGG
CGCACGAGCGGCTGCGCGCCGAGCCCGTGGGCACCTTCCTGGTGCGCGACAGCCGCCAGCGGAACTGCTT
TTTCGCCCTTAGCGTGAAGATGGCCTCGGGACCCACGAGCATCCGCGTGCACTTTCAGGCCGGCCGCTTT
CACCTGGATGGCAGCCGCGAGAGCTTCGACTGCCTCTTCGAGCTGCTGGAGCACTACGTGGCGGCGCCGC
GCCGCATGCTGGGGGCCCCGCTGCGCCAGCGCCGCGTGCGGCCGCTGCAGGAGCTGTGCCGCCAGCGCAT
CGTGGCCACCGTGGGCCGCGAGAACCTGGCTCGCATCCCCCTCAACCCCGTCCTCCGCGACTACCTGAGC
TCCTTCCCCTTCCAGATTTGAGAATTCTGCAGATATCCATCACACTGGCGGCCGCTCGAGCATGCATCTA
GAGGGCCGATAAAATAAAAGATTTTATTTAGTCTCCAGAAAAAGGGGGGAATGAAAGACCCCACCTGTAG
GTTTGGCAAGCTAGCTTAAGTAACGCCATTTTGCAAGGCATGGAAAAATACATAACTGAGAATAGAGAAG
TTCAGATCAAGGTCAGGAACAGATGGAACAGCTGAATATGGGCCAAACAGGATATCTGTGGTAAGCAGTT
CCTGCCCCGGCTCAGGGCCAAGAACAGATGGAACAGCTGAATATGGGCCAAACAGGATATCTGTGGTAAG
CAGTTCCTGCCCCGGCTCAGGGCCAAGAACAGATGGTCCCCAGATGCGGTCCAGCCCTCAGCAGTTTCTA
GAGAACCATCAGATGTTTCCAGGGTGCCCCAAGGACCTGAAATGACCCTGTGCCTTATTTGAACTAACCA
ATCAGTTCGCTTCTCGCTTCTGTTCGCGCGCTTCTGCTCCCCGAGCTCAATAAAAGAGCCCACAACCCCT
CACTCGGGGCGCCAGTCCTCCGATTGACTGAGTCGCCCGGGTACCCGTGTATCCAATAAACCCTCTTGCA
GTTGCATCCGACTTGTGGTCTCGCTGTTCCTTGGGAGGGTCTCCTCTGAGTGATTGACTACCCGTCAGCG
GGGGTCTTTCACATGCAGCATGTATCAAAATTAATTTGGTTTTTTTTCTTAAGTATTTACATTAAATGGC
CATAGTTGCATTAATGAATCGGCCAACGCGCGGGGAGAGGCGGTTTGCGTATTGGGCGCTCTTCCGCTTC
CTCGCTCACTGACTCGCTGCGCTCGGTCGTTCGGCTGCGGCGAGCGGTATCAGCTCACTCAAAGGCGGTA
ATACGGTTATCCACAGAATCAGGGGATAACGCAGGAAAGAACATGTGAGCAAAAGGCCAGCAAAAGGCCA
GGAACCGTAAAAAGGCCGCGTTGCTGGCGTTTTTCCATAGGCTCCGCCCCCCTGACGAGCATCACAAAAA
TCGACGCTCAAGTCAGAGGTGGCGAAACCCGACAGGACTATAAAGATACCAGGCGTTTCCCCCTGGAAGC
TCCCTCGTGCGCTCTCCTGTTCCGACCCTGCCGCTTACCGGATACCTGTCCGCCTTTCTCCCTTCGGGAA
GCGTGGCGCTTTCTCATAGCTCACGCTGTAGGTATCTCAGTTCGGTGTAGGTCGTTCGCTCCAAGCTGGG
CTGTGTGCACGAACCCCCCGTTCAGCCCGACCGCTGCGCCTTATCCGGTAACTATCGTCTTGAGTCCAAC
CCGGTAAGACACGACTTATCGCCACTGGCAGCAGCCACTGGTAACAGGATTAGCAGAGCGAGGTATGTAG
GCGGTGCTACAGAGTTCTTGAAGTGGTGGCCTAACTACGGCTACACTAGAAGAACAGTATTTGGTATCTG
CGCTCTGCTGAAGCCAGTTACCTTCGGAAAAAGAGTTGGTAGCTCTTGATCCGGCAAACAAACCACCGCT
GGTAGCGGTGGTTTTTTTGTTTGCAAGCAGCAGATTACGCGCAGAAAAAAAGGATCTCAAGAAGATCCTT
TGATCTTTTCTACGGGGTCTGACGCTCAGTGGAACGAAAACTCACGTTAAGGGATTTTGGTCATGAGATT
ATCAAAAAGGATCTTCACCTAGATCCTTTTGCGGCCGCAAATCAATCTAAAGTATATATGAGTAAACTTG
GTCTGACAGTTACCAATGCTTAATCAGTGAGGCACCTATCTCAGCGATCTGTCTATTTCGTTCATCCATA
GTTGCCTGACTCCCCGTCGTGTAGATAACTACGATACGGGAGGGCTTACCATCTGGCCCCAGTGCTGCAA
TGATACCGCGAGACCCACGCTCACCGGCTCCAGATTTATCAGCAATAAACCAGCCAGCCGGAAGGGCCGA
GCGCAGAAGTGGTCCTGCAACTTTATCCGCCTCCATCCAGTCTATTAATTGTTGCCGGGAAGCTAGAGTA
AGTAGTTCGCCAGTTAATAGTTTGCGCAACGTTGTTGCCATTGCTACAGGCATCGTGGTGTCACGCTCGT
CGTTTGGTATGGCTTCATTCAGCTCCGGTTCCCAACGATCAAGGCGAGTTACATGATCCCCCATGTTGTG
CAAAAAAGCGGTTAGCTCCTTCGGTCCTCCGATCGTTGTCAGAAGTAAGTTGGCCGCAGTGTTATCACTC
ATGGTTATGGCAGCACTGCATAATTCTCTTACTGTCATGCCATCCGTAAGATGCTTTTCTGTGACTGGTG
AGTACTCAACCAAGTCATTCTGAGAATAGTGTATGCGGCGACCGAGTTGCTCTTGCCCGGCGTCAATACG
GGATAATACCGCGCCACATAGCAGAACTTTAAAAGTGCTCATCATTGGAAAACGTTCTTCGGGGCGAAAA
CTCTCAAGGATCTTACCGCTGTTGAGATCCAGTTCGATGTAACCCACTCGTGCACCCAACTGATCTTCAG
CATCTTTTACTTTCACCAGCGTTTCTGGGTGAGCAAAAACAGGAAGGCAAAATGCCGCAAAAAAGGGAAT
AAGGGCGACACGGAAATGTTGAATACTCATACTCTTCCTTTTTCAATATTATTGAAGCATTTATCAGGGT
TATTGTCTCATGAGCGGATACATATTTGAATGTATTTAGAAAAATAAACAAATAGGGGTTCCGCGCACAT
TTCCCCGAAAAGTGCCACCTGCAGC
Features (pLannotate 1.2.2; 17 found; start..end, strand, type, name):
      1..470     +  LTR            LTR: long terminal repeat from Moloney murine leukemia virus
    594..868     +  misc_feature   MESV Ψ (fragment): packaging signal of murine embryonic stem cell virus
    935..1351    +  CDS            gag (truncated): truncated Moloney murine leukemia virus (MMLV) gag gene lacking the start codon
   1369..1968    +  CDS            PuroR: puromycin N-acetyltransferase; pac from Streptomyces alboniger; confers resistance to puromycin
   2041..2093    -  misc_feature   bom (fragment): basis of mobility region from pBR322
   2248..2627    +  enhancer       CMV enhancer: human cytomegalovirus immediate early enhancer
   2628..2831    +  promoter       CMV promoter: human cytomegalovirus (CMV) immediate early promoter
   2827..2860    +  LTR            5' LTR (truncated) (fragment): truncated 5' long terminal repeat (LTR) from HIV-1
   2876..2894    +  promoter       T7 promoter: promoter for bacteriophage T7 RNA polymerase
   2934..2958    +  CDS            3xFLAG (fragment): three tandem FLAG® epitope tags
   2959..3588    +  CDS            SOCS1: SOCS1_HUMAN - Also known as SSI1, TIP3. Experimental evidence at protein level: Swiss-Prot protein existence level 1. SOCS family proteins form part of a classical negative feedback system that regulates cytokine signal transduction. SOCS1 is involved in negative regulation of cytokines that signal through the JAK/STAT pathway. Through binding to JAKs and IFNGR1, inhibits their kinase activity. In vitro, also suppresses Tec protein-tyrosine activity. Appears to be a major regulator of signaling by interleukin 6 (IL6) and leukemia inhibitory factor (LIF). Regulates interferon-gamma mediated sen
   3690..3811    +  LTR            3' LTR (ΔU3) (fragment): self-inactivating 3' long terminal repeat (LTR) from Moloney murine leukemia virus
   3812..4281    +  LTR            LTR: long terminal repeat from Moloney murine leukemia virus
   4347..4399    -  CDS            lacI (fragment): lac repressor; lacI; The lac repressor binds to the lac operator to inhibit transcription in E. coli. This inhibition can be relieved by adding lactose or isopropyl-β-D-thiogalactopyranoside (IPTG).
   4582..5170    -  rep_origin     ori: high-copy-number ColE1/pMB1/pBR322/pUC origin of replication
   5330..6190    -  CDS            AmpR: β-lactamase; bla; confers resistance to ampicillin, carbenicillin, and related antibiotics
   6191..6295    -  promoter       AmpR promoter: bla
