[The description below was written by a language model from this plasmid's Addgene catalogue record and pLannotate feature annotations shown in this document.]
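Description:
pLPC-Flag-SOCS1 is a Moloney murine leukemia virus-based retroviral vector, built on the pLPC backbone, for expressing human SOCS1 with an N-terminal FLAG tag in mammalian cells. In bacteria it is maintained through a high-copy ColE1/pUC-type origin and an ampicillin resistance gene (β-lactamase with its own promoter). The catalogue lists a total size of about 6.1 kb, whereas the sequenced record behind the feature table is slightly longer at about 6.3 kb. The record does not explain the difference.

The proviral portion is bounded by two MMLV long terminal repeats. Downstream of the 5′ LTR lie a packaging signal (Ψ) and a truncated gag segment lacking its start codon, which together allow the vector transcript to be packaged into retroviral particles when the viral proteins are supplied in trans by packaging cells. The puromycin N-acetyltransferase gene follows directly, placed where it would be expressed from the LTR-driven transcript, and allows selection of stably transduced cells. An internal human CMV immediate-early enhancer and promoter then drives the payload. This is a short FLAG epitope, annotated as a fragment of a 3xFLAG match and so consistent with a single tag, fused in frame to the SOCS1 coding sequence, which was cloned between BamHI and EcoRI sites. A T7 promoter sits just upstream of the tag. Small annotated fragments (bom, lacI, an HIV-1 LTR piece) appear to be backbone remnants or short sequence matches rather than functional elements.

SOCS1 is a negative-feedback regulator of cytokine signalling through the JAK/STAT pathway. The associated work concerns SOCS1 phosphorylation and the SOCS1-p53 tumour suppressor axis, so the vector suits stable expression and FLAG-based detection or pull-down of SOCS1.
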