Addgene plasmid #129514: pLPC-Flag-SOCS1
Purpose: Retroviral vector for the expression of human SOCS1 with a FLAG tag in N-terminal
Depositing lab: Gerardo Ferbeyre. Depositing organization: University of Montreal. Publication: Phosphorylation of SOCS1 Inhibits the SOCS1-p53 Tumor Suppressor Axis. Saint-Germain E, Mignacca L, Huot G, Acevedo M, Moineau-Vallee K, Calabrese V, Bourdeau V, Rowell MC, Ilangumaran S, Lessard F, Ferbeyre G. Cancer Res. 2019 Jul 1;79(13):3306-3319. doi: 10.1158/0008-5472.CAN-18-1503. Epub 2019 May 17. PubMed 31101761.
Backbone
  Vector backbone: pLPC
  Backbone size w/o insert (bp): 5400
  Total vector size (bp): 6134
  Vector type: Mammalian Expression, Retroviral
  Selectable markers: Puromycin
Growth in bacteria
  Bacterial resistance: Ampicillin, 100 μg/mL
  Growth temperature: 37°C
  Growth strain: NEB Stable
  Copy number: High Copy
Gene/Insert
  Gene/Insert name: SOCS1
  Species: H. sapiens (human)
  Insert size (bp): 660
  GenBank ID: NM_003745
  Entrez Gene: SOCS1 (a.k.a. AISIMD, CIS1, CISH1, JAB, SOCS-1, SSI-1, SSI1, TIP-3, TIP3)
  Promoter: CMV
  Tag / fusion protein: Flag (N terminal on insert)
  Cloning method: Restriction Enzyme; 5′ cloning site BamHI (not destroyed); 3′ cloning site EcoRI (not destroyed)
  Sequencing primers: 5′ taggcgtgtacggtggga; 3′ cttgccaaacctacaggt
Terms and licenses: Academic/Nonprofit Terms; Industry Terms: Not Available to Industry
How to cite: pLPC-Flag-SOCS1 was a gift from Gerardo Ferbeyre (Addgene plasmid # 129514 ; http://n2t.net/addgene:129514 ; RRID:Addgene_129514)
