>Addgene plasmid #129514 | pLPC-Flag-SOCS1 | depositor partial sequence | sequence record 248666 | cloned sequence
ATGGACTACAAAGACGATGACGATAAAGTAGCACACAACCAGGTGGCAGCCGACAATGCAGTCTCCACAG
CAGCAGAGCCCCGACGGCGGCCAGAACCTTCCTCCTCTTCCTCCTCCTCGCCCGCGGCCCCCGCGCGCCC
GCGGCCGTGCCCCGCGGTCCCGGCCCCGGCCCCCGGCGACACGCACTTCCGCACATTCCGTTCGCACGCC
GATTACCGGCGCATCACGCGCGCCAGCGCGCTCCTGGACGCCTGCGGATTCTACTGGGGGCCCCTGAGCG
TGCACGGGGCGCACGAGCGGCTGCGCGCCGAGCCCGTGGGCACCTTCCTGGTGCGCGACAGCCGCCAGCG
GAACTGCTTTTTCGCCCTTAGCGTGAAGATGGCCTCGGGACCCACGAGCATCCGCGTGCACTTTCAGGCC
GGCCGCTTTCACCTGGATGGCAGCCGCGAGAGCTTCGACTGCCTCTTCGAGCTGCTGGAGCACTACGTGG
CGGCGCCGCGCCGCATGCTGGGGGCCCCGCTGCGCCAGCGCCGCGTGCGGCCGCTGCAGGAGCTGTGCCG
CCAGCGCATCGTGGCCACCGTGGGCCGCGAGAACCTGGCTCGCATCCCCCTCAACCCCGTCCTCCGCGAC
TACCTGAGCTCCTTCCCCTTCCAGATTTGA
